>Addgene plasmid #82224 | pDONR223_PRKACB_WT | addgene full sequence | sequence record 164921 | Addgene NGS result
GGCAGTTCCCTACTCTCGCGTTAACGCTAGCATGGATGTTTTCCCAGTCACGACGTTGTAAAACGACGGC
CAGTCTTAAGCTCGGGCCCCAAATAATGATTTTATTTTGACTGATAGTGACCTGTTCGTTGCAACAAATT
GATGAGCAATGCTTTTTTATAATGCCAACTTTGTACAAAAAAGTTGGCATGGGGAACGCGGCGACCGCCA
AGAAAGGCAGCGAGGTGGAGAGCGTGAAAGAGTTTCTAGCCAAAGCCAAAGAAGACTTTTTGAAAAAATG
GGAGAATCCAACTCAGAATAATGCCGGACTTGAAGATTTTGAAAGGAAAAAAACCCTTGGAACAGGTTCA
TTTGGAAGAGTCATGTTGGTAAAACACAAAGCCACTGAACAGTATTATGCCATGAAGATCTTAGATAAGC
AGAAGGTTGTTAAACTGAAGCAAATAGAGCATACTTTGAATGAGAAAAGAATATTACAGGCAGTGAATTT
TCCTTTCCTTGTTCGACTGGAGTATGCTTTTAAGGATAATTCTAATTTATACATGGTTATGGAATATGTC
CCTGGGGGTGAAATGTTTTCACATCTAAGAAGAATTGGAAGGTTCAGTGAGCCCCATGCACGGTTCTATG
CAGCTCAGATAGTGCTAACATTCGAGTACCTCCATTCACTAGACCTCATCTACAGAGATCTAAAACCTGA
AAATCTCTTAATTGACCATCAAGGCTATATCCAGGTCACAGACTTTGGGTTTGCCAAAAGAGTTAAAGGC
AGAACTTGGACATTATGTGGAACTCCAGAGTATTTGGCTCCAGAAATAATTCTCAGCAAGGGCTACAATA
AGGCAGTGGATTGGTGGGCATTAGGAGTGCTAATCTATGAAATGGCAGCTGGCTATCCCCCATTCTTTGC
AGACCAACCAATTCAGATTTATGAAAAGATTGTTTCTGGAAAGAACTTTTGCCCAACTTTCTTGTACAAA
GTTGGCATTATAAGAAAGCATTGCTTATCAATTTGTTGCAACGAACAGGTCACTATCAGTCAAAATAAAA
TCATTATTTGCCATCCAGCTGATATCCCCTATAGTGAGTCGTATTACATGGTCATAGCTGTTTCCTGGCA
GCTCTGGCCCGTGTCTCAAAATCTCTGATGTTACATTGCACAAGATAAAAATATATCATCATGCCTCCTC
TAGACCAGCCAGGACAGAAATGCCTCGACTTCGCTGCTACCCAAGGTTGCCGGGTGACGCACACCGTGGA
AACGGATGAAGGCACGAACCCAGTGGACATAAGCCTGTTCGGTTCGTAAGCTGTAATGCAAGTAGCGTAT
GCGCTCACGCAACTGGTCCAGAACCTTGACCGAACGCAGCGGTGGTAACGGCGCAGTGGCGGTTTTCATG
GCTTGTTATGACTGTTTTTTTGGGGTACAGTCTATGCCTCGGGCATCCAAGCAGCAAGCGCGTTACGCCG
TGGGTCGATGTTTGATGTTATGGAGCAGCAACGATGTTACGCAGCAGGGCAGTCGCCCTAAAACAAAGTT
AAACATTATGAGGGAAGCGGTGATCGCCGAAGTATCGACTCAACTATCAGAGGTAGTTGGCGTCATCGAG
CGCCATCTCGAACCGACGTTGCTGGCCGTACATTTGTACGGCTCCGCAGTGGATGGCGGCCTGAAGCCAC
ACAGTGATATTGATTTGCTGGTTACGGTGACCGTAAGGCTTGATGAAACAACGCGGCGAGCTTTGATCAA
CGACCTTTTGGAAACTTCGGCTTCCCCTGGAGAGAGCGAGATTCTCCGCGCTGTAGAAGTCACCATTGTT
GTGCACGACGACATCATTCCGTGGCGTTATCCAGCTAAGCGCGAACTGCAATTTGGAGAATGGCAGCGCA
ATGACATTCTTGCAGGTATCTTCGAGCCAGCCACGATCGACATTGATCTGGCTATCTTGCTGACAAAAGC
AAGAGAACATAGCGTTGCCTTGGTAGGTCCAGCGGCGGAGGAACTCTTTGATCCGGTTCCTGAACAGGAT
CTATTTGAGGCGCTAAATGAAACCTTAACGCTATGGAACTCGCCGCCCGACTGGGCTGGCGATGAGCGAA
ATGTAGTGCTTACGTTGTCCCGCATTTGGTACAGCGCAGTAACCGGCAAAATCGCGCCGAAGGATGTCGC
TGCCGACTGGGCAATGGAGCGCCTGCCGGCCCAGTATCAGCCCGTCATACTTGAAGCTAGACAGGCTTAT
CTTGGACAAGAAGAAGATCGCTTGGCCTCGCGCGCAGATCAGTTGGAAGAATTTGTCCACTACGTGAAAG
GCGAGATCACCAAGGTAGTCGGCAAATAACCCTCGAGCCACCCATGACCAAAATCCCTTAACGTGAGTTA
CGCGTCGTTCCACTGAGCGTCAGACCCCGTAGAAAAGATCAAAGGATCTTCTTGAGATCCTTTTTTTCTG
CGCGTAATCTGCTGCTTGCAAACAAAAAAACCACCGCTACCAGCGGTGGTTTGTTTGCCGGATCAAGAGC
TACCAACTCTTTTTCCGAAGGTAACTGGCTTCAGCAGAGCGCAGATACCAAATACTGTTCTTCTAGTGTA
GCCGTAGTTAGGCCACCACTTCAAGAACTCTGTAGCACCGCCTACATACCTCGCTCTGCTAATCCTGTTA
CCAGTGGCTGCTGCCAGTGGCGATAAGTCGTGTCTTACCGGGTTGGACTCAAGACGATAGTTACCGGATA
AGGCGCAGCGGTCGGGCTGAACGGGGGGTTCGTGCACACAGCCCAGCTTGGAGCGAACGACCTACACCGA
ACTGAGATACCTACAGCGTGAGCTATGAGAAAGCGCCACGCTTCCCGAAGGGAGAAAGGCGGACAGGTAT
CCGGTAAGCGGCAGGGTCGGAACAGGAGAGCGCACGAGGGAGCTTCCAGGGGGAAACGCCTGGTATCTTT
ATAGTCCTGTCGGGTTTCGCCACCTCTGACTTGAGCGTCGATTTTTGTGATGCTCGTCAGGGGGGCGGAG
CCTATGGAAAAACGCCAGCAACGCGGCCTTTTTACGGTTCCTGGCCTTTTGCTGGCCTTTTGCTCACATG
TTCTTTCCTGCGTTATCCCCTGATTCTGTGGATAACCGTATTACCGCCTTTGAGTGAGCTGATACCGCTC
GCCGCAGCCGAACGACCGAGCGCAGCGAGTCAGTGAGCGAGGAAGCGGAAGAGCGCCCAATACGCAAACC
GCCTCTCCCCGCGCGTTGGCCGATTCATTAATGCAGCTGGCACGACAGGTTTCCCGACTGGAAAGCGGGC
AGTGAGCGCAACGCAATTAATACGCGTACCGCTAGCCAGGAAGAGTTTGTAGAAACGCAAAAAGGCCATC
CGTCAGGATGGCCTTCTGCTTAGTTTGATGCCTGGCAGTTTATGGCGGGCGTCCTGCCCGCCACCCTCCG
GGCCGTTGCTTCACAACGTTCAAATCCGCTCCCGGCGGATTTGTCCTACTCAGGAGAGCGTTCACCGACA
AACAACAGATAAAACGAAAGGCCCAGTCTTCCGACTGAGCCTTTCGTTTTATTTGATGCCT
Features (pLannotate 1.2.2; 12 found; start..end, strand, type, name):
     38..74      -  CDS            lacZα (fragment): LacZα fragment of β-galactosidase; lacZ fragment
     91..186     +  protein_bind   attL3: mutant version of attL; recombination site for the Gateway® LR reaction LR Clonase™
    189..953     +  CDS            PRKACB (fragment): KAPCB_HUMAN - Experimental evidence at protein level: Swiss-Prot protein existence level 1. Mediates cAMP-dependent signaling triggered by receptor binding to GPCRs. PKA activation regulates diverse cellular processes such as cell proliferation, the cell cycle, differentiation and regulation of microtubule dynamics, chromatin condensation and decondensation, nuclear envelope disassembly and reassembly, as well as regulation of intracellular transport mechanisms and ion flux. Regulates the abundance of compartmentalized pools of its regulatory subunits through phosphorylation of PJA2 which bind
    962..1060    -  protein_bind   attL2: mutant version of attL; recombination site for the Gateway® LR reaction LR Clonase™
   1078..1096    -  promoter       T7 promoter: promoter for bacteriophage T7 RNA polymerase
   1286..1309    +  promoter       Pc promoter (fragment): intI1 (promoter lies within the coding sequence); class 1 integron promoter
   1485..1541    +  CDS            GmR (fragment): gentamycin acetyltransferase; aacC1; confers resistance to gentamycin
   1548..2339    +  CDS            SmR: aminoglycoside adenylyltransferase (Murphy, 1985); aadA; confers resistance to spectinomycin and streptomycin
   2432..3020    +  rep_origin     ori: high-copy-number ColE1/pMB1/pBR322/pUC origin of replication
   3203..3295    +  CDS            lacI (fragment): lac repressor; lacI; The lac repressor binds to the lac operator to inhibit transcription in E. coli. This inhibition can be relieved by adding lactose or isopropyl-β-D-thiogalactopyranoside (IPTG).
   3350..3377    -  terminator     rrnB T2 terminator: transcription terminator T2 from the E. coli rrnB gene
   3509..3552    +  terminator     rrnB T1 terminator: Escherichia coli rrnB; transcription terminator T1 from the E. coli rrnB gene
