[The description below was written by a language model from this plasmid's Addgene catalogue record and pLannotate feature annotations shown in this document.]
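Description:
pDONR223_PRKACB_WT is a Gateway entry clone built on the Invitrogen pDONR223 backbone and carrying the wild-type human PRKACB open reading frame, which encodes the beta catalytic subunit of cAMP-dependent protein kinase (PKA). It belongs to the Target Accelerator Plasmid Collection, a set of wild-type and variant cancer-gene ORFs assembled for systematic functional testing of alleles. The plasmid is maintained in E. coli through a high-copy ColE1/pUC-type origin and selected with spectinomycin via the aadA (SmR) aminoglycoside adenylyltransferase gene. That gene sits downstream of a class 1 integron Pc promoter fragment and a short remnant of a gentamicin resistance gene.

The insert is flanked by two attL recombination sites. The automated annotation labels them attL3 and attL2, although pDONR223 entry clones are normally described as having attL1 and attL2. These sites allow LR Clonase-mediated transfer of the ORF into any compatible destination vector. No promoter drives the insert in this plasmid, so expression depends entirely on the destination vector chosen. A T7 promoter lies outside the attL2 site on the opposite strand, and rrnB T1 and T2 terminators insulate the cassette from read-through transcription. The ORF is in the "open" configuration, with no stop codon immediately after the coding sequence, which permits in-frame C-terminal fusions to tags or reporters supplied by the destination vector. The annotation marks PRKACB as a fragment of about 765 nt relative to the Swiss-Prot reference, which may reflect the particular transcript isoform cited in the record. Short lacZα and lacI fragments are backbone remnants. The sequenced record totals 3,561 nt.
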