Addgene plasmid #82224: pDONR223_PRKACB_WT
Purpose: Gateway Donor vector containing PRKACB , part of the Target Accelerator Plasmid Collection.
Depositing lab: Jesse Boehm & William Hahn & David Root. Depositing organization: Broad Institute. Publication: Systematic Functional Interrogation of Rare Cancer Variants Identifies Oncogenic Alleles. Kim E, Ilic N, Shrestha Y, Zou L, Kamburov A, Zhu C, Yang X, Lubonja R, Tran N, Nguyen C, Lawrence MS, Piccioni F, Bagul M, Doench JG, Chouinard CR, Wu X, Hogstrom L, Natoli T, Tamayo P, Horn H, Corsello SM, Lage K, Root DE, Subramanian A, Golub TR, Getz G, Boehm JS, Hahn WC. Cancer Discov. 2016 Jul;6(7):714-26. doi: 10.1158/2159-8290.CD-16-0160. Epub 2016 May 4. PubMed 27147599.
Backbone
  Vector backbone: pDONR223
  Backbone manufacturer: Invitrogen
  Backbone size w/o insert (bp): 2790
  Vector type: Gateway Entry vector
Growth in bacteria
  Bacterial resistance: Spectinomycin, 50 μg/mL
  Growth temperature: 37°C
  Growth strain: DH5alpha
  Copy number: High Copy
Gene/Insert
  Gene/Insert name: PRKACB
  Species: H. sapiens (human)
  Mutation: WT
  GenBank ID: NM_207578.2
  Entrez Gene: PRKACB (a.k.a. CAFD2, PKA C-beta, PKACB)
  Promoter: None
  Cloning method: Gateway Cloning
  Sequencing primers: 5′ M13pUC-fwd; 3′ M13-Rev
Terms and licenses: Academic/Nonprofit Terms; Industry Terms: Not Available to Industry
Depositor comments: Open state: NO stop codon immediately follows insert. Supporting reference: Systematic morphological profiling of human gene and allele function via Cell Painting. Rohban MH, et al. Elife. 2017, Mar 18;6. pii: e24060. PubMed PMID 28315521
How to cite: pDONR223_PRKACB_WT was a gift from Jesse Boehm & William Hahn & David Root (Addgene plasmid # 82224 ; http://n2t.net/addgene:82224 ; RRID:Addgene_82224)
