>Addgene plasmid #82224 | pDONR223_PRKACB_WT | depositor partial sequence | sequence record 155595 | Insert sequence
ATGGGGAACGCGGCGACCGCCAAGAAAGGCAGCGAGGTGGAGAGCGTGAAAGAGTTTCTAGCCAAAGCCA
AAGAAGACTTTTTGAAAAAATGGGAGAATCCAACTCAGAATAATGCCGGACTTGAAGATTTTGAAAGGAA
AAAAACCCTTGGAACAGGTTCATTTGGAAGAGTCATGTTGGTAAAACACAAAGCCACTGAACAGTATTAT
GCCATGAAGATCTTAGATAAGCAGAAGGTTGTTAAACTGAAGCAAATAGAGCATACTTTGAATGAGAAAA
GAATATTACAGGCAGTGAATTTTCCTTTCCTTGTTCGACTGGAGTATGCTTTTAAGGATAATTCTAATTT
ATACATGGTTATGGAATATGTCCCTGGGGGTGAAATGTTTTCACATCTAAGAAGAATTGGAAGGTTCAGT
GAGCCCCATGCACGGTTCTATGCAGCTCAGATAGTGCTAACATTCGAGTACCTCCATTCACTAGACCTCA
TCTACAGAGATCTAAAACCTGAAAATCTCTTAATTGACCATCAAGGCTATATCCAGGTCACAGACTTTGG
GTTTGCCAAAAGAGTTAAAGGCAGAACTTGGACATTATGTGGAACTCCAGAGTATTTGGCTCCAGAAATA
ATTCTCAGCAAGGGCTACAATAAGGCAGTGGATTGGTGGGCATTAGGAGTGCTAATCTATGAAATGGCAG
CTGGCTATCCCCCATTCTTTGCAGACCAACCAATTCAGATTTATGAAAAGATTGTTTCTGGAAAGAACTT
T
